[The description below was written by a language model from this plasmid's Addgene catalogue record and pLannotate feature annotations shown in this document.]
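Description:
pHH0103 TCERG1 WW domain #1 is a 6,888-nt bacterial expression plasmid built on the pHH0103 backbone for producing the first WW domain of human TCERG1 (also known as CA150, TAF2S or Urn1) as a GST fusion in E. coli. It replicates from a ColE1/pMB1-type origin and is selected with ampicillin through the β-lactamase gene. The backbone also carries an f1 origin, the pBR322 bom region, and fragments of rop and the tetracycline resistance gene. The record lists the copy number as unknown.

Expression is driven by the tac promoter with a downstream lac operator, and a plasmid-borne lacI gene under the lacIq promoter supplies repressor, so transcription is held off until induction with IPTG. The annotated reading frame begins with a 6xHis tag followed by Schistosoma japonicum GST. According to the depositor comments, a linker that appears to contain a TEV protease-type recognition motif then joins GST to the WW domain. The catalogue mentions only the N-terminal GST tag, so the His tag is known only from the sequence annotation. The insert is listed as 183 bp, is codon-optimized for bacteria, and was cloned between SfiI and NotI sites. The TCERG1-matching portion is annotated over about 117 nt. An fd terminator lies just downstream, followed by fragments of M13 gene III. These fragments, together with the f1 origin, suggest a phagemid-derived backbone, though the record does not state this. The stated purpose is simply bacterial expression of the domain. The tags would allow affinity purification of the fusion protein.
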