Addgene plasmid #104239: pHH0103 TCERG1 WW domain #1
Purpose: Bacterial expression of WW domain #1 from TCERG1
Depositing lab: Sachdev Sidhu & Marius Sudol. Depositing organization: National University of Singapore.
Backbone
  Vector backbone: pHH0103
  Vector type: Bacterial Expression
Growth in bacteria
  Bacterial resistance: Ampicillin, 100 μg/mL
  Growth temperature: 37°C
  Growth strain: DH5alpha
  Copy number: Unknown
Gene/Insert
  Gene/Insert name: TCERG1 WW domain #1
  Species: H. sapiens (human)
  Insert size (bp): 183
  Mutation: codon optimized for expression in bacteria
  Entrez Gene: TCERG1 (a.k.a. CA150, TAF2S, Urn1)
  Promoter: tac
  Tag / fusion protein: GST (N terminal on backbone)
  Cloning method: Restriction Enzyme; 5′ cloning site SfiI (unknown if destroyed); 3′ cloning site NotI (unknown if destroyed)
  Sequencing primers: 5′ pGEX-5'
Terms and licenses: Academic/Nonprofit Terms; Industry Terms: Not Available to Industry
Depositor comments: Amino acid sequence: Linker - ENLYFQGRRASV(gagctc) and WW domain - ALPPTEEIWVENKTPDGKVYYYNARTRESAWTKPDGVKV
How to cite: pHH0103 TCERG1 WW domain #1 was a gift from Sachdev Sidhu & Marius Sudol (Addgene plasmid # 104239 ; http://n2t.net/addgene:104239 ; RRID:Addgene_104239)
