Features (pLannotate 1.2.2; 21 found; start..end, strand, type, name):
      1..29      +  promoter       tac promoter: strong E. coli promoter; hybrid between the trp and lac UV5 promoters
     37..53      +  protein_bind   lac operator: The lac repressor binds to the lac operator to inhibit transcription in E. coli. This inhibition can be relieved by adding lactose or isopropyl-β-D-thiogalactopyranoside (IPTG). lac repressor encoded by lacI
    138..155     +  CDS            6xHis: 6xHis affinity tag
    171..824     +  CDS            GST26_SCHJA: Experimental evidence at protein level: Swiss-Prot protein existence level 1. GST isoenzymes appear to play a central role in the parasite detoxification system. Other functions are also suspected including a role in increasing the solubility of haematin in the parasite gut. From Schistosoma japonicum (Blood fluke).
    948..1064    +  CDS            TCERG1 (fragment): TCRG1_HUMAN - Also known as CA150, TAF2S. Experimental evidence at protein level: Swiss-Prot protein existence level 1. Transcription factor that binds RNA polymerase II and inhibits the elongation of transcripts from target promoters. Regulates transcription elongation in a TATA box-dependent manner. Necessary for TAT-dependent activation of the human immunodeficiency virus type 1 (HIV-1) promoter. From Homo sapiens (Human).
   1083..1130    +  terminator     fd terminator (sequence withheld): central terminator from bacteriophage fd (Otsuka and Kunisawa, 1982)
   1135..1347    +  CDS            M13 gene III (fragment) (sequence partly withheld): pIII; III; minor coat protein
   1362..1832    +  CDS            M13 gene III (fragment) (sequence partly withheld): pIII; III; minor coat protein
   1854..1924    +  CDS            TcR (fragment): tetracycline efflux protein; tet; confers resistance to tetracycline
   2166..2546    -  CDS            YPB1_ECOLX: Protein predicted: Swiss-Prot protein existence level 4. From Escherichia coli.
   2563..2714    +  CDS            rop (fragment): Rop protein, which maintains plasmids at low copy number; rop
   2750..3178    -  rep_origin     f1 ori (sequence partly withheld): f1 bacteriophage origin of replication; arrow indicates direction of (+) strand synthesis
   3187..3226    +  CDS            rop (fragment): Rop protein, which maintains plasmids at low copy number; rop
   3328..3468    +  misc_feature   bom: basis of mobility region from pBR322
   3654..4241    -  rep_origin     ori: high-copy-number ColE1/pMB1/pBR322/pUC origin of replication
   4412..5272    -  CDS            AmpR: β-lactamase; bla; confers resistance to ampicillin, carbenicillin, and related antibiotics
   5273..5377    -  promoter       AmpR promoter: bla
   5486..5563    +  promoter       lacIq promoter: lacI (mutant); In the lacIq allele, a single base change in the promoter boosts expression of the lacI gene about 10-fold.
   5564..6646    +  CDS            lacI: lac repressor; lacI; The lac repressor binds to the lac operator to inhibit transcription in E. coli. This inhibition can be relieved by adding lactose or isopropyl-β-D-thiogalactopyranoside (IPTG).
   6659..6680    +  protein_bind   CAP binding site: CAP binding activates transcription in the presence of cAMP. E. coli catabolite activator protein
   6699..6716    +  promoter       tet promoter (fragment): E. coli promoter for tetracycline efflux protein gene
>Addgene plasmid #104239 | pHH0103 TCERG1 WW domain #1 | addgene full sequence | sequence record 204293 | Addgene NGS Result
TTGACAATTAATCATCGGCTCGTATAATGTGTGGAATTGTGAGCGGATAACAATTTCACACAGGAAACAG
CCAGTCCGTTTAGGTGTTTTCACGAGCACTTCACCAACAAGGACCATAGATTATGAAAATCGAAGAACAC
CATCACCATCACCATTCCAGCGGTAAGCTTATGTCCCCTATACTAGGTTATTGGAAAATTAAGGGCCTTG
TGCAACCCACTCGACTTCTTTTGGAATATCTTGAAGAAAAATATGAAGAGCATTTGTATGAGCGCGATGA
AGGTGATAAATGGCGAAACAAAAAGTTTGAATTGGGTTTGGAGTTTCCCAATCTTCCTTATTATATTGAT
GGTGATGTTAAATTAACACAGTCTATGGCCATCATACGTTATATAGCTGACAAGCACAACATGTTGGGTG
GTTGTCCAAAAGAGCGTGCAGAGATTTCAATGCTTGAAGGAGCGGTTTTGGATATTAGATACGGTGTTTC
GAGAATTGCATATAGTAAAGACTTTGAAACTCTCAAAGTTGATTTTCTTAGCAAGCTACCTGAAATGCTG
AAAATGTTCGAAGATCGTTTATGTCATAAAACATATTTAAATGGTGATCATGTAACCCATCCTGACTTCA
TGTTGTATGACGCTCTTGATGTTGTTTTATACATGGACCCAATGTGCCTGGATGCGTTCCCAAAATTAGT
TTGTTTTAAAAAACGTATTGAAGCTATCCCACAAATTGATAAGTACTTGAAATCCAGCAAGTATATAGCA
TGGCCTTTGCAGGGCTGGCAAGCCACGTTTGGTGGTGGCGACCATCCTCCAAAATCGGATCTGGAAGTTC
TGTTCCAGGGGCCCCTGTCCAGCGGTCTGGTTCCGCGTGGTTCCGGTACCGCGGCCCAGCCGGCCGAAAA
TCTGTACTTCCAAGGTCGTCGTGCCTCTGTGGAGCTCGCCCTGCCGCCGACCGAAGAAATCTGGGTTGAA
AATAAAACGCCGGATGGTAAAGTCTACTACTATAATGCTCGCACCCGTGAATCGGCGTGGACCAAACCGG
ATGGCGTGAAAGTTTAGGCGGCCGCATA
[142 nt withheld, positions 1079-1220]
C
[98 nt withheld, positions 1222-1319]
AGTTTGTACTGGTGACGAAACTCAGTGTCTAGCTAGAGTGGC
[149 nt withheld, positions 1362-1510]
T
[41 nt withheld, positions 1512-1552]
T
[62 nt withheld, positions 1554-1615]
A
[35 nt withheld, positions 1617-1651]
CCTCCCTCAATCGGTTGAATGTCGCCCTTTTGTCTTTGGCGCTGGTAAACCATATGAA
[86 nt withheld, positions 1710-1795]
T
[54 nt withheld, positions 1797-1850]
CTAGCGCCGCCCTATACCTTGTCTGCCTCCCCGCGTTGCGTCGCGGTGCATGGAGCCGGGCCACCTCGAC
CTGAATGGAAGCCGGCGGCACCTCGCTAACGGATTCACCACTCCAAGAATTGGAGCCAATCAATTCTTGC
GGAGAACTGTGAATGCGCAAACCAACCCTTGGCAGAACATATCCATCGCGTCCGCCATCTCCAGCAGCCG
CACGCGGCGCATCTCGGGCAGCGTTGGGTCCTGGCCACGGGTGCGCATGATCGTGCTCCTGTCGTTGAGG
ACCCGGCTAGGCTGGCGGGGTTGCCTTACTGGTTAGCAGAATGAATCACCGATACGCGAGCGAACGTGAA
GCGACTGCTGCTGCAAAACGTCTGCGACCTGAGCAACAACATGAATGGTCTTCGGTTTCCGTGTTTCGTA
AAGTCTGGAAACGCGGAAGTCAGCGCCCTGCACCATTATGTTCCGGATCTGCATCGCAGGATGCTGCTGG
CTACCCTGTGGAACACCTACATCTGTATTAACGAAGCGCTGGCATTGACCCTGAGTGATTTTTCTCTGGT
CCCGCCGCATCCATACCGCCAGTTGTTTACCCTCACAACGTTCCAGTAACCGGGCATGTTCATCATCAGT
AACCCGTATCGTGAGCATCCTCTCTCGTTTCATCGGTATCATTACCCCCATGAACAGAAATCCCCCTTAC
ACGGAGGCATCAGTGACCAAACAGGAAAAAACCGCCCTTAACATGGCCCGCTTTATCAGAAGCCAGACAT
TAACGCTTCTGGAGAAACTCAACGAGCTGGACGCGGATGAACAGGCAGACATCTGTGAATCGCTTCACGA
CCACGCTGATGAGCTTTACCGCAGGATCCGCGAAATTGTAAGCGTTAATATTTTGTTAAAATTCGCGTTA
AATTTTTGTTAAATCAGCTCATTTTTTAACCAATAGGCCGAAATCGGCAAAATCCCTTATAAATCAAAAG
AATAGACCGAGATAGGGT
[37 nt withheld, positions 2849-2885]
AAAGAACGTGGACTCCAACGTCAAAGG
[49 nt withheld, positions 2913-2961]
T
[91 nt withheld, positions 2963-3053]
G
[124 nt withheld, positions 3055-3178]
CGCGGATCCTGCCTCGCGCGTTTCGGTGATGACGGTGAAAACCTCTGACACATGCAGCTCCCGGAGACGG
TCACAGCTTGTCTGTAAGCGGATGCCGGGAGCAGACAAGCCCGTCAGGGCGCGTCAGCGGGTGTTGGCGG
GTGTCGGGGCGCAGCCATGACCCAGTCACGTAGCGATAGCGGAGTGTATACTGGCTTAACTATGCGGCAT
CAGAGCAGATTGTACTGAGAGTGCACCATATGCGGTGTGAAATACCGCACAGATGCGTAAGGAGAAAATA
CCGCATCAGGCGCTCTTCCGCTTCCTCGCTCACTGACTCGCTGCGCTCGGTCGTTCGGCTGCGGCGAGCG
GTATCAGCTCACTCAAAGGCGGTAATACGGTTATCCACAGAATCAGGGGATAACGCAGGAAAGAACATGT
GAGCAAAAGGCCAGCAAAAGGCCAGGAACCGTAAAAAGGCCGCGTTGCTGGCGTTTTTCCATAGGCTCCG
CCCCCCTGACGAGCATCACAAAAATCGACGCTCAAGTCAGAGGTGGCGAAACCCGACAGGACTATAAAGA
TACCAGGGTTTCCCCCTGGAAGCTCCCTCGTGCGCTCTCCTGTTCCGACCCTGCCGCTTACCGGATACCT
GTCCGCCTTTCTCCCTTCGGGAAGCGTGGCGCTTTCTCATAGCTCACGCTGTAGGTATCTCAGTTCGGTG
TAGGTCGTTCGCTCCAAGCTGGGCTGTGTGCACGAACCCCCCGTTCAGCCCGACCGCTGCGCCTTATCCG
GTAACTATCGTCTTGAGTCCAACCCGGTAAGACACGACTTATCGCCACTGGCAGCAGCCACTGGTAACAG
GATTAGCAGAGCGAGGTATGTAGGCGGTGCTACAGAGTTCTTGAAGTGGTGGCCTAACTACGGCTACACT
AGAAGGACAGTATTTGGTATCTGCGCTCTGCTGAAGCCAGTTACCTTCGGAAAAAGAGTTGGTAGCTCTT
GATCCGGCAAACAAACCACCGCTGGTAGCGGTGGTTTTTTTGTTTGCAAGCAGCAGATTACGCGCAGAAA
AAAAGGATCTCAAGAAGATCCTTTGATCTTTTCTACGGGGTCTGACGCTCAGTGGAACGAAAACTCACGT
TAAGGGATTTTGGTCATGAGATTATCAAAAAGGATCTTCACCTAGATCCTTTTAAATTAAAAATGAAGTT
TTAAATCAATCTAAAGTATATATGAGTAAACTTGGTCTGACAGTTACCAATGCTTAATCAGTGAGGCACC
TATCTCAGCGATCTGTCTATTTCGTTCATCCATAGTTGCCTGACTCCCCGTCGTGTAGATAACTACGATA
CGGGAGGGCTTACCATCTGGCCCCAGTGCTGCAATGATACCGCGAGACCCACGCTCACCGGCTCCAGATT
TATCAGCAATAAACCAGCCAGCCGGAAGGGCCGAGCGCAGAAGTGGTCCTGCAACTTTATCCGCCTCCAT
CCAGTCTATTAATTGTTGCCGGGAAGCTAGAGTAAGTAGTTCGCCAGTTAATAGTTTGCGCAACGTTGTT
GCCATTGCTGCAGGCATCGTGGTGTCACGCTCGTCGTTTGGTATGGCTTCATTCAGCTCCGGTTCCCAAC
GATCAAGGCGAGTTACATGATCCCCCATGTTGTGCAAAAAAGCGGTTAGCTCCTTCGGTCCTCCGATCGT
TGTCAGAAGTAAGTTGGCCGCAGTGTTATCACTCATGGTTATGGCAGCACTGCATAATTCTCTTACTGTC
ATGCCATCCGTAAGATGCTTTTCTGTGACTGGTGAGTACTCAACCAAGTCATTCTGAGAATAGTGTATGC
GGCGACCGAGTTGCTCTTGCCCGGCGTCAACACGGGATAATACCGCGCCACATAGCAGAACTTTAAAAGT
GCTCATCATTGGAAAACGTTCTTCGGGGCGAAAACTCTCAAGGATCTTACCGCTGTTGAGATCCAGTTCG
ATGTAACCCACTCGTGCACCCAACTGATCTTCAGCATCTTTTACTTTCACCAGCGTTTCTGGGTGAGCAA
AAACAGGAAGGCAAAATGCCGCAAAAAAGGGAATAAGGGCGACACGGAAATGTTGAATACTCATACTCTT
CCTTTTTCAATATTATTGAAGCATTTATCAGGGTTATTGTCTCATGAGCGGATACATATTTGAATGTATT
TAGAAAAATAAACAAATAGGGGTTCCGCGCACATTTCCCCGAAAAGTGCCACCTGACGTCTAAGAAACCA
TTATTATCATGACATTAACCTATAAAAATAGGCGTATCACGAGGCCCTTTCGTCTTCAAGAATTCCCGAC
ACCATCGAATGGTGCAAAACCTTTCGCGGTATGGCATGATAGCGCCCGGAAGAGAGTCAATTCAGGGTGG
TGAATGTGAAACCAGTAACGTTATACGATGTCGCAGAGTATGCCGGTGTCTCTTATCAGACCGTTTCCCG
CGTGGTGAACCAGGCCAGCCACGTTTCTGCGAAAACGCGGGAAAAAGTGGAAGCGGCGATGGCGGAGCTG
AATTACATTCCCAACCGCGTGGCACAACAACTGGCGGGCAAACAGTCGTTGCTGATTGGCGTTGCCACCT
CCAGTCTGGCCCTGCACGCGCCGTCGCAAATTGTCGCGGCGATTAAATCTCGCGCCGATCAACTGGGTGC
CAGCGTGGTGGTGTCGATGGTAGAACGAAGCGGCGTCGAAGCCTGTAAAGCGGCGGTGCACAATCTTCTC
GCGCAACGCGTCAGTGGGCTGATCATTAACTATCCGCTGGATGACCAGGATGCCATTGCTGTGGAAGCTG
CCTGCACTAATGTTCCGGCGTTATTTCTTGATGTCTCTGACCAGACACCCATCAACAGTATTATTTTCTC
CCATGAAGACGGTACGCGACTGGGCGTGGAGCATCTGGTCGCATTGGGTCACCAGCAAATCGCGCTGTTA
GCGGGCCCATTAAGTTCTGTCTCGGCGCGTCTGCGTCTGGCTGGCTGGCATAAATATCTCACTCGCAATC
AAATTCAGCCGATAGCGGAACGGGAAGGCGACTGGAGTGCCATGTCCGGTTTTCAACAAACCATGCAAAT
GCTGAATGAGGGCATCGTTCCCACTGCGATGCTGGTTGCCAACGATCAGATGGCGCTGGGCGCAATGCGC
GCCATTACCGAGTCCGGGCTGCGCGTTGGTGCGGATATCTCGGTAGTGGGATACGACGATACCGAAGACA
GCTCATGTTATATCCCGCCGTTAACCACCATCAAACAGGATTTTCGCCTGCTGGGGCAAACCAGCGTGGA
CCGCTTGCTGCAACTCTCTCAGGGCCAGGCGGTGAAGGGCAATCAGCTGTTGCCCGTCTCACTGGTGAAA
AGAAAAACCACCCTGGCGCCCAATACGCAAACCGCCTCTCCCCGCGCGTTGGCCGATTCATTAATGCAGC
TGGCACGACAGGTTTCCCGACTGGAAAGCGGGCAGTGAGCGCAACGCAATTAATGTAAGTTAGCTCACTC
ATTAGGCACAATTCTCATGTTTGACAGCTTATCATCGACTGCACGGTGCACCAATGCTTCTGGCGTCAGG
CAGCCATCGGAAGCTGTGGTATGGCTGTGCAGGTCGTAAATCACTGCATAATTCGTGTCGCTCAAGGCGC
ACTCCCGTTCTGGATAATGTTTTTTGCGCCGACATCATAACGGTTCTGGCAAATATTCTGAAATGAGCTG
