>Addgene plasmid #104239 | pHH0103 TCERG1 WW domain #1 | depositor partial sequence | sequence record 197391 | WW domain with linker
GGCCCAGCCGGCCGAAAATCTGTACTTCCAAGGTCGTCGTGCCTCTGTGGAGCTCGCCCTGCCGCCGACC
GAAGAAATCTGGGTTGAAAATAAAACGCCGGATGGTAAAGTCTACTACTATAATGCTCGCACCCGTGAAT
CGGCGTGGACCAAACCGGATGGCGTGAAAGTTTAGGCGGCCGC
